Addgene plasmid #157432: pD649-HAsp-ICAM1-COMP5AP-AviTag-9xHis
Purpose: Mammalian expression of cell-surface protein extracellular domain fused to COMP5AP-AviTag-9xHis. Protein is secreted from cells.
Depositing lab: Chris Garcia. Depositing organization: Stanford University. Publication: A Human IgSF Cell-Surface Interactome Reveals a Complex Network of Protein-Protein Interactions. Wojtowicz WM, Vielmetter J, Fernandes RA, Siepe DH, Eastman CL, Chisholm GB, Cox S, Klock H, Anderson PW, Rue SM, Miller JJ, Glaser SM, Bragstad ML, Vance J, Lam AW, Lesley SA, Zinn K, Garcia KC. Cell. 2020 Aug 20;182(4):1027-1043.e17. doi: 10.1016/j.cell.2020.07.025. PubMed 32822567.
Backbone
  Vector backbone: pD649
  Backbone size w/o insert (bp): 7153
  Vector type: Mammalian Expression
Growth in bacteria
  Bacterial resistance: Ampicillin, 100 μg/mL
  Growth temperature: 37°C
  Growth strain: DH5alpha
  Copy number: High Copy
Gene/Insert
  Gene/Insert name: ICAM1
  Species: H. sapiens (human)
  Insert size (bp): 1359
  Entrez Gene: ICAM1 (a.k.a. BB2, CD54, P3.58)
  Promoter: CMV/SP6
  Tag / fusion protein: COMP5AP-AviTag-9xHis (C terminal on backbone)
  Cloning method: Restriction Enzyme; 5′ cloning site GCGGCCGC (not destroyed); 3′ cloning site GGCGCGCC (not destroyed)
  Sequencing primers: 5′ ATTTAGGTGACACTATAG; 3′ CGTCGCACTCCATCACGGTG
Resource information
  A portion of this plasmid was derived from a plasmid made by: synthesis by ThermoFisher
Terms and licenses: Academic/Nonprofit Terms; Industry Terms: Not Available to Industry
Depositor comments: Some plasmids in this collection may have an IS4-like element ISVsa5 family transposase upstream of the CMV promoter.
How to cite: pD649-HAsp-ICAM1-COMP5AP-AviTag-9xHis was a gift from Chris Garcia (Addgene plasmid # 157432 ; http://n2t.net/addgene:157432 ; RRID:Addgene_157432)
