[The description below was written by a language model from this plasmid's Addgene catalogue record and pLannotate feature annotations shown in this document.]
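Description:
pD649-HAsp-ICAM1-COMP5AP-AviTag-9xHis is a mammalian expression plasmid of about 8.5 kb, built on the pD649 backbone, for producing a secreted, multimerised form of the extracellular domain of human ICAM1 (CD54). It is maintained in E. coli as a high-copy plasmid through a ColE1/pUC-type origin and selected with ampicillin via the bla gene. A separate SV40 early promoter/EM7 promoter cassette drives a puromycin N-acetyltransferase gene followed by an SV40 poly(A) signal, which could provide puromycin selection in mammalian cells. Short kanamycin-resistance, lacZα, ble and f1 ori matches in the annotation are only fragments and appear to be backbone remnants.

The expression unit uses the CMV immediate-early enhancer and promoter with part of CMV intron A. An SP6 promoter lies just upstream of the coding region; SP6 promoters can support in vitro transcription and the site also serves for sequencing. The name indicates an HA-derived signal peptide ("HAsp"), although the automated annotation labels this short leader as an immunoglobulin heavy-chain signal fragment. The roughly 1.36 kb ICAM1 ectodomain sits between retained NotI and AscI sites, so it can be swapped for other ectodomains. It is fused in frame at its C terminus to the coiled-coil region of rat cartilage oligomeric matrix protein, which assembles into pentamers. Next come human placental alkaline phosphatase, an AviTag for enzymatic biotinylation and a polyhistidine tag (9xHis by name, annotated as 8xHis), ending at a bGH poly(A) signal.

Pentamerisation raises avidity and the phosphatase gives an enzymatic readout, making the protein suitable as a soluble probe for detecting weak receptor–ligand binding. The associated work mapped interactions among human IgSF cell-surface proteins. The depositor notes that some plasmids in this collection may carry an IS4-like transposase insertion upstream of the CMV promoter; none is annotated here.
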