Features (pLannotate 1.2.2; 24 found; start..end, strand, type, name):
    119..143     -  CDS            KanR (fragment): aminoglycoside phosphotransferase; aph(3')-Ia; confers resistance to kanamycin
    254..842     +  rep_origin     ori: high-copy-number ColE1/pMB1/pBR322/pUC origin of replication
   1067..1084    +  terminator     rrnB T2 terminator (fragment): transcription terminator T2 from the E. coli rrnB gene
   1109..1128    -  CDS            lacZα (fragment): LacZα fragment of β-galactosidase; lacZ fragment
   1584..1600    +  protein_bind   lac operator: The lac repressor binds to the lac operator to inhibit transcription in E. coli. This inhibition can be relieved by adding lactose or isopropyl-β-D-thiogalactopyranoside (IPTG). lac repressor encoded by lacI
   1843..2146    +  enhancer       CMV enhancer: human cytomegalovirus immediate early enhancer
   2147..2350    +  promoter       CMV promoter: human cytomegalovirus (CMV) immediate early promoter
   2486..2529    +  intron         CMV intron (fragment): modified intron A from human cytomegalovirus
   2581..2599    +  promoter       SP6 promoter: promoter for bacteriophage SP6 RNA polymerase
   2603..2640    +  CDS            IgH signal sequence (fragment): signal sequence from the mouse immunoglobulin heavy chain variable region
   2746..4107    +  CDS            ICAM1 (fragment): ICAM1_HUMAN - Experimental evidence at protein level: Swiss-Prot protein existence level 1. (Microbial infection) Upon Kaposi's sarcoma-associated herpesvirus/HHV-8 infection, is degraded by viral E3 ubiquitin ligase MIR2, presumably to prevent lysis of infected cells by cytotoxic T- lymphocytes and NK cell. From Homo sapiens (Human).
   4204..4383    +  CDS            Comp (fragment): COMP_RAT - Experimental evidence at protein level: Swiss-Prot protein existence level 1. May play a role in the structural integrity of cartilage via its interaction with other extracellular matrix proteins such as the collagens and fibronectin. Can mediate the interaction of chondrocytes with the cartilage extracellular matrix through interaction with cell surface integrin receptors. Could play a role in the pathogenesis of osteoarthritis. Potent suppressor of apoptosis in both primary chondrocytes and transformed cells. Suppresses apoptosis by blocking the activation of caspase-3 and by indu
   4371..5823    +  CDS            SEAP (fragment): secreted alkaline phosphatase from human placenta The natural enzyme has a C-terminal transmembrane sequence that is replaced by a GPI anchor.
   5848..5889    +  CDS            AviTag™ (fragment): peptide tag that allows for enzymatic biotinylation
   5893..5916    +  CDS            8xHis: 8xHis affinity tag
   6062..6173    +  polyA_signal   bGH poly(A) signal: bovine growth hormone polyadenylation signal
   6174..6282    +  rep_origin     f1 ori (fragment): f1 bacteriophage origin of replication; arrow indicates direction of (+) strand synthesis
   6296..6625    +  promoter       SV40 promoter: SV40 enhancer and early promoter
   6673..6720    +  promoter       EM7 promoter: synthetic bacterial promoter&nbsp
   6739..7338    +  CDS            PuroR (fragment): puromycin N-acetyltransferase; pac from Streptomyces; confers resistance to puromycin
   7348..7473    +  CDS            ble (fragment): BLE_KLEPN - Experimental evidence at protein level: Swiss-Prot protein existence level 1. Binding protein with a strong affinity to the bleomycin family of antibiotics. Binds to CL990; an antimitotic-antibiotic compound. From Klebsiella pneumoniae.
   7468..7589    +  polyA_signal   SV40 poly(A) signal: SV40 polyadenylation signal
   7642..8502    -  CDS            AmpR: β-lactamase; bla; confers resistance to ampicillin, carbenicillin, and related antibiotics
   8505..89      -  promoter       AmpR promoter (fragment) (across the origin): bla
>Addgene plasmid #157432 | pD649-HAsp-ICAM1-COMP5AP-AviTag-9xHis | depositor full sequence | sequence record 303973 | Full Sequence
TTTCAATATTATTGAAGCATTTATCAGGGTTATTGTCTCATGAGCGGATACATATTTGAATGTATTTAGA
AAAATAAACAAATAGGGGTCAGTGTTACAACCAATTAACCAATTCTGAACATTATCGCGAGCCCATTTAT
ACCTGAATATGGCTCATAACACCCCTTGCTCATGACCAAAATCCCTTAACGTGAGTTACGCGCGCGTCGT
TCCACTGAGCGTCAGACCCCGTAGAAAAGATCAAAGGATCTTCTTGAGATCCTTTTTTTCTGCGCGTAAT
CTGCTGCTTGCAAACAAAAAAACCACCGCTACCAGCGGTGGTTTGTTTGCCGGATCAAGAGCTACCAACT
CTTTTTCCGAAGGTAACTGGCTTCAGCAGAGCGCAGATACCAAATACTGTTCTTCTAGTGTAGCCGTAGT
TAGCCCACCACTTCAAGAACTCTGTAGCACCGCCTACATACCTCGCTCTGCTAATCCTGTTACCAGTGGC
TGCTGCCAGTGGCGATAAGTCGTGTCTTACCGGGTTGGACTCAAGACGATAGTTACCGGATAAGGCGCAG
CGGTCGGGCTGAACGGGGGGTTCGTGCACACAGCCCAGCTTGGAGCGAACGACCTACACCGAACTGAGAT
ACCTACAGCGTGAGCTATGAGAAAGCGCCACGCTTCCCGAAGGGAGAAAGGCGGACAGGTATCCGGTAAG
CGGCAGGGTCGGAACAGGAGAGCGCACGAGGGAGCTTCCAGGGGGAAACGCCTGGTATCTTTATAGTCCT
GTCGGGTTTCGCCACCTCTGACTTGAGCGTCGATTTTTGTGATGCTCGTCAGGGGGGCGGAGCCTATGGA
AAAACGCCAGCAACGCGGCCTTTTTACGGTTCCTGGCCTTTTGCTGGCCTTTTGCTCACATGTTCTTTCC
TGCGTTATCCCCTGATTCTGTGGATAACCGTATTACCGCCTTTGAGTGAGCTGATACCGCTCGCCGCAGC
CGAACGACCGAGCGCAGCGAGTCAGTGAGCGAGGAAGCGGAAGGCGAGAGTAGGGAACTGCCAGGCATCA
AACTAAGCAGAAGGCCCCTGACGGATGGCCTTTTTGCGTTTCTACAAACTCTTTCTGTGTTGTAAAACGA
CGGCCAGTCTTAAGCTCGGGCCCCCTGGGCGGTTCTGATAACGAGTAATCGTTAATCCGCAAATAACGTA
AAAACCCGCTTCGGCGGGTTTTTTTATGGGGGGAGTTTAGGGAAAGAGCATTTGTCAGAATATTTAAGGG
CGCCTGTCACTTTGCTTGATATATGAGAATTATTTAACCTTATAAATGAGAAAAAAGCAACGCACTTTAA
ATAAGATACGTTGCTTTTTCGATTGATGAACACCTATAATTAAACTATTCATCTATTATTTATGATTTTT
TGTATATACAATATTTCTAGTTTGTTAAAGAGAATTAAGAAAATAAATCTCGAAAATAATAAAGGGAAAA
TCAGTTTTTGATATCAAAATTATACATGTCAACGATAATACAAAATATAATACAAACTATAAGATGTTAT
CAGTATTTATTATCATTTAGAATAAATTTTGTGTCGCCCTTAATTGTGAGCGGATAACAATTACGAGCTT
CATGCACAGTGGCGTTGACTCAATATTGGCCATTAGCCATATTATTCATTGGTTATATAGCATAAATCAA
TATTGGCTATTGGCCATTGCATACGTTGTATCTATATCATAATATGTACATTTATATTGGCTCATGTCCA
ATATGACCGCCATGTTGGCATTGATTATTGACTAGTTATTAATAGTAATCAATTACGGGGTCATTAGTTC
ATAGCCCATATATGGAGTTCCGCGTTACATAACTTACGGTAAATGGCCCGCCTGGCTGACCGCCCAACGA
CCCCCGCCCATTGACGTCAATAATGACGTATGTTCCCATAGTAACGCCAATAGGGACTTTCCATTGACGT
CAATGGGTGGAGTATTTACGGTAAACTGCCCACTTGGCAGTACATCAAGTGTATCATATGCCAAGTACGC
CCCCTATTGACGTCAATGACGGTAAATGGCCCGCCTGGCATTATGCCCAGTACATGACCTTATGGGACTT
TCCTACTTGGCAGTACATCTACGTATTAGTCATCGCTATTACCATGGTGATGCGGTTTTGGCAGTACATC
AATGGGCGTGGATAGCGGTTTGACTCACGGGGATTTCCAAGTCTCCACCCCATTGACGTCAATGGGAGTT
TGTTTTGGCACCAAAATCAACGGGACTTTCCAAAATGTCGTAACAACTCCGCCCCATTGACGCAAATGGG
CGGTAGGCGTGTACGGTGGGAGGTCTATATAAGCAGAGCTCGTTTAGTGAACCGTCAGATCGCCTGGAGA
CGCCATCCACGCTGTTTTGACCTCCATAGAAGACACCGGGACCGATCCAGCCTCCGCGGCCGGGAACGGT
GCATTGGAACGCGGATTCCCCGTGCCAAGAGTGACGTAAGTACCGCCTATAGAGTCTATAGGCCCACCCC
CTTGGCTTCGTTAGAACGCGGCTACAATTAATACATAACCTTATGTATCATACACATACGATTTAGGTGA
CACTATAGAATAACATCCACTTTGCCTTTCTCTCCACAGGTGTCCACTCCCAGGTCCAACTGCACCTCGG
TTCTATCGAAAACGCGCCTGCTAGCGCCACCATGAAGACCATCATTGCCCTGAGCTACATCTTCTGCCTG
GTGTTCGCTGCGGCCGCCCAAACATCTGTGTCCCCAAGCAAAGTGATCCTGCCTAGAGGCGGCAGCGTGC
TGGTCACATGTAGCACCTCTTGCGACCAGCCTAAGCTGCTGGGCATCGAGACACCCCTGCCTAAGAAAGA
GCTGCTGCTGCCCGGCAACAACCGGAAGGTGTACGAGCTGAGCAACGTGCAAGAGGACAGCCAGCCTATG
TGCTACAGCAACTGCCCTGATGGCCAGTCTACCGCCAAGACCTTCCTGACCGTGTACTGGACCCCTGAGA
GAGTGGAACTGGCCCCTCTGCCTTCTTGGCAGCCTGTGGGCAAGAATCTGACCCTGAGATGCCAGGTGGA
AGGCGGAGCCCCTAGAGCCAATCTGACAGTGGTTCTGCTGCGGGGCGAGAAAGAACTGAAGAGGGAACCT
GCCGTGGGCGAGCCTGCTGAAGTGACAACAACAGTGCTCGTGCGGAGAGATCACCACGGCGCCAATTTCA
GCTGCCGGACAGAACTGGATCTGAGGCCACAGGGCCTCGAGCTGTTCGAGAATACCAGCGCTCCTTACCA
GCTGCAGACCTTCGTGCTGCCTGCTACACCTCCTCAGCTGGTGTCTCCCAGAGTGCTGGAAGTGGATACC
CAGGGCACAGTCGTGTGCAGCCTGGATGGCCTGTTTCCTGTGTCTGAGGCCCAAGTGCATCTGGCCCTGG
GAGATCAGAGACTGAACCCCACAGTGACCTACGGCAACGACAGCTTTTCTGCCAAGGCCAGCGTGTCCGT
GACAGCCGAAGATGAGGGAACCCAGAGGCTGACCTGTGCCGTGATCCTGGGCAACCAGAGCCAAGAGACA
CTGCAGACCGTGACCATCTACAGCTTCCCCGCTCCTAATGTGATCCTGACCAAGCCTGAGGTGTCCGAGG
GCACCGAAGTGACAGTGAAGTGCGAGGCCCATCCTCGGGCCAAAGTGACACTGAATGGCGTGCCAGCTCA
GCCACTGGGACCTAGAGCACAGCTCCTGCTGAAAGCCACACCTGAGGACAACGGCAGAAGCTTCAGCTGC
AGCGCCACACTGGAAGTCGCCGGACAGCTGATCCACAAGAACCAGACCAGAGAACTGAGAGTGCTGTACG
GCCCCAGACTGGACGAGAGAGATTGCCCCGGAAATTGGACCTGGCCTGAGAACAGCCAGCAGACCCCTAT
GTGTCAGGCCTGGGGAAATCCTCTGCCTGAGCTGAAGTGCCTGAAGGACGGCACCTTTCCTCTGCCAATC
GGCGAGTCTGTGACCGTGACAAGAGATCTGGAAGGCACCTACCTGTGCAGAGCCAGATCCACACAGGGCG
AAGTGACCCGGAAAGTGACCGTCAATGTGCTGAGCCCCAGATACGAAGGCGCGCCGGAAGATCAAGTTGA
TCCAAGATTGATTGATGGCAAGGGCGGATCTCTGGAGGTGCTGTTCCAGGGACCAGGCGGAAGCGGCAAT
CCCGGCGGCGATCTGGCCCCCCAGATGCTGCGCGAGCTGCAGGAGACCAATGCCGCCCTGCAGGACGTGC
GCGAGCTGCTGCGCCACCGCGTGAAGGAGATCACCTTCCTGAAGAACACCGTGATGGAGTGCGACGCCTG
CGGTATGCAGCCCTCTAGAGGCTCCGGCTCCATCATCCCAGTTGAGGAGGAGAACCCGGACTTCTGGAAC
CGCGAGGCAGCCGAGGCCCTGGGTGCCGCCAAGAAGCTGCAGCCTGCACAGACAGCCGCCAAGAACCTCA
TCATCTTCCTGGGCGATGGGATGGGGGTGTCTACGGTGACAGCTGCCAGGATCCTAAAAGGGCAGAAGAA
GGACAAACTGGGGCCTGAGATACCCCTGGCCATGGACCGCTTCCCATATGTGGCTCTGTCCAAGACATAC
AATGTAGACAAACATGTGCCAGACAGTGGAGCCACAGCCACGGCCTACCTGTGCGGGGTCAAGGGCAACT
TCCAGACCATTGGCTTGAGTGCAGCCGCCCGCTTTAACCAGTGCAACACGACACGCGGCAACGAGGTCAT
CTCCGTGATGAATCGGGCCAAGAAAGCAGGGAAGTCAGTGGGAGTGGTAACCACCACACGAGTGCAGCAC
GCCTCGCCAGCCGGCACCTACGCCCACACGGTGAACCGCAACTGGTACTCGGACGCCGACGTGCCTGCCT
CGGCCCGCCAGGAGGGGTGCCAGGACATCGCTACGCAGCTCATCTCCAACATGGACATTGACGTGATCCT
AGGTGGAGGCCGAAAGTACATGTTTCGCATGGGAACCCCAGACCCTGAGTACCCAGATGACTACAGCCAA
GGTGGGACCAGGCTGGACGGGAAGAATCTGGTGCAGGAATGGCTGGCGAAGCGCCAGGGTGCCCGGTATG
TGTGGAACCGCACTGAGCTCATGCAGGCTTCCCTGGACCCGTCTGTGACCCATCTCATGGGTCTCTTTGA
GCCTGGAGACATGAAATACGAGATCCACCGAGACTCCACACTGGACCCCTCCCTGATGGAGATGACAGAG
GCTGCCCTGCGCCTGCTGAGCAGGAACCCCCGCGGCTTCTTCCTCTTCGTGGAGGGTGGTCGCATCGACC
ATGGTCATCATGAAAGCAGGGCTTACCGGGCACTGACTGAGACGATCATGTTCGACGACGCCATTGAGAG
GGCGGGCCAGCTCACCAGCGAGGAGGACACGCTGAGCCTCGTCACTGCCGACCACTCCCACGTCTTCTCC
TTCGGAGGCTACCCCCTGCGAGGGAGCTCCATCTTCGGGCTGGCCCCTGGCAAGGCCCGGGACAGGAAGG
CCTACACGGTCCTCCTATACGGAAACGGTCCAGGCTATGTGCTCAAGGACGGCGCCCGGCCGGATGTTAC
CGAGAGCGAGAGCGGGAGCCCCGAGTATCGGCAGCAGTCAGCAGTGCCCCTGGACGAAGAGACCCACGCA
GGCGAGGACGTGGCGGTGTTCGCGCGCGGCCCGCAGGCGCACCTGGTTCACGGCGTGCAGGAGCAGACCT
TCATAGCGCACGTCATGGCCTTCGCCGCCTGCCTGGAGCCCTACACCGCCTGCGACCTGGCGCCCCCCGC
CGGCACCACCGACGCCGCGCACCCGGGTGGCGGAGGACTGAACGACATCTTCGAGGCTCAGAAAATCGAA
TGGCACGAACATCACCATCACCATCACCATCACCATTAAGGCCGGCCTGTAGTCACTGGCACAACGCGTT
ACCCGGTAAGCCAATCGGGTATACACGGTCGTCATACTGCAGACAGGGTTCTTCTACTTTGCAAGATAGT
CTTGAGTAGTAAAATAAATAGATAGAGAAAATCAGCCTCGACTGTGCCTTCTAGTTGCCAGCCATCTGTT
GTTTGCCCCTCCCCCGTGCCTTCCTTGACCCTGGAAGGTGCCACTCCCACTGTCCTTTCCTAATAAAATG
AGGAAATTGCATCACAACACTCAACCCTATCTCGGTCTATTCTTTTGATTTATAAGGGATTTTGCCGATT
TCGGCCTATTGGTTAAAAAATGAGCTGATTTAACAAAAATTTAACGCGAATTAATTCTGTGGAATGTGTG
TCAGTTAGGGTGTGGAAAGTCCCCAGGCTCCCCAGCAGGCAGAAGTATGCAAAGCATGCATCTCAATTAG
TCAGCAACCAGGTGTGGAAAGTCCCCAGGCTCCCCAGCAGGCAGAAGTATGCAAAGCATGCATCTCAATT
AGTCAGCAACCATAGTCCCGCCCCTAACTCCGCCCATCCCGCCCCTAACTCCGCCCAGTTCCGCCCATTC
TCCGCCCCATGGCTGACTAATTTTTTTTATTTATGCAGAGGCCGAGGCCGCCTCTGCCTCTGAGCTATTC
CAGAAGTAGTGAGGAGGCTTTTTTGGAGGCCTAGGCTTTTGCAAAAAGCTCCCGGGAGCTTGTATATCCA
TTTTCGGATCTGATCAGCACGTGTTGACAATTAATCATCGGCATAGTATATCGGCATAGTATAATACGAC
AAGGTGAGGAACTAAACCATGACCGAGTACAAGCCCACGGTGCGCCTCGCCACCCGCGACGACGTCCCCA
GGGCCGTACGCACCCTCGCCGCCGCGTTCGCCGACTACCCCGCCACGCGCCACACCGTCGATCCGGACCG
CCACATCGAGCGGGTCACCGAGCTGCAAGAACTCTTCCTCACGCGCGTCGGGCTCGACATCGGCAAGGTG
TGGGTCGCGGACGACGGCGCCGCGGTGGCGGTCTGGACCACGCCGGAGAGCGTCGAAGCGGGGGCGGTGT
TCGCCGAGATCGGCCCGCGCATGGCCGAGTTGAGCGGTTCCCGGCTGGCCGCGCAGCAACAGATGGAAGG
CCTCCTGGCGCCGCACCGGCCCAAGGAGCCCGCGTGGTTCCTGGCCACCGTCGGCGTCTCGCCCGACCAC
CAGGGCAAGGGTCTGGGCAGCGCCGTCGTGCTCCCCGGAGTGGAGGCGGCCGAGCGCGCCGGGGTGCCCG
CCTTCCTGGAGACATCCGCGCCCCGCAACCTCCCCTTCTACGAGCGGCTCGGCTTCACCGTCACCGCCGA
CGTCGAGGTGCCCGAAGGACCGCGCACCTGGTGCATGACCCGCAAGCCCGGTGCCTGACACGTGCTACGA
GATTTCGATTCCACCGCCGCCTTCTATGAAAGGTTGGGCTTCGGAATCGTTTTCCGGGACGCCGGCTGGA
TGATCCTCCAGCGCGGGGATCTCATGCTGGAGTTCTTCGCCCACCCCAACTTGTTTATTGCAGCTTATAA
TGGTTACAAATAAAGCAATAGCATCACAAATTTCACAAATAAAGCATTTTTTTCACTGCATTCTAGTTGT
GGTTTGTCCAAACTCATCAATGTATCTTATCATGTCTGTATACCGTCGACCTCTAGCTAGAGCTTGGCGT
AATCATGGTCATTACCAATGCTTAATCAGTGAGGCACCTATCTCAGCGATCTGTCTATTTCGTTCATCCA
TAGTTGCCTGACTCCCCGTCGTGTAGATAACTACGATACGGGAGGGCTTACCATCTGGCCCCAGCGCTGC
GATGATACCGCGAGAACCACGCTCACCGGCTCCGGATTTATCAGCAATAAACCAGCCAGCCGGAAGGGCC
GAGCGCAGAAGTGGTCCTGCAACTTTATCCGCCTCCATCCAGTCTATTAATTGTTGCCGGGAAGCTAGAG
TAAGTAGTTCGCCAGTTAATAGTTTGCGCAACGTTGTTGCCATCGCTACAGGCATCGTGGTGTCACGCTC
GTCGTTTGGTATGGCTTCATTCAGCTCCGGTTCCCAACGATCAAGGCGAGTTACATGATCCCCCATGTTG
TGCAAAAAAGCGGTTAGCTCCTTCGGTCCTCCGATCGTTGTCAGAAGTAAGTTGGCCGCAGTGTTATCAC
TCATGGTTATGGCAGCACTGCATAATTCTCTTACTGTCATGCCATCCGTAAGATGCTTTTCTGTGACTGG
TGAGTACTCAACCAAGTCATTCTGAGAATAGTGTATGCGGCGACCGAGTTGCTCTTGCCCGGCGTCAATA
CGGGATAATACCGCGCCACATAGCAGAACTTTAAAAGTGCTCATCATTGGAAAACGTTCTTCGGGGCGAA
AACTCTCAAGGATCTTACCGCTGTTGAGATCCAGTTCGATGTAACCCACTCGTGCACCCAACTGATCTTC
AGCATCTTTTACTTTCACCAGCGTTTCTGGGTGAGCAAAAACAGGAAGGCAAAATGCCGCAAAAAAGGGA
ATAAGGGCGACACGGAAATGTTGAATACTCATATTCTTCCTT
