>Addgene plasmid #157432 | pD649-HAsp-ICAM1-COMP5AP-AviTag-9xHis | depositor partial sequence | sequence record 303974 | insert (extracellular domain)
CAAACATCTGTGTCCCCAAGCAAAGTGATCCTGCCTAGAGGCGGCAGCGTGCTGGTCACATGTAGCACCT
CTTGCGACCAGCCTAAGCTGCTGGGCATCGAGACACCCCTGCCTAAGAAAGAGCTGCTGCTGCCCGGCAA
CAACCGGAAGGTGTACGAGCTGAGCAACGTGCAAGAGGACAGCCAGCCTATGTGCTACAGCAACTGCCCT
GATGGCCAGTCTACCGCCAAGACCTTCCTGACCGTGTACTGGACCCCTGAGAGAGTGGAACTGGCCCCTC
TGCCTTCTTGGCAGCCTGTGGGCAAGAATCTGACCCTGAGATGCCAGGTGGAAGGCGGAGCCCCTAGAGC
CAATCTGACAGTGGTTCTGCTGCGGGGCGAGAAAGAACTGAAGAGGGAACCTGCCGTGGGCGAGCCTGCT
GAAGTGACAACAACAGTGCTCGTGCGGAGAGATCACCACGGCGCCAATTTCAGCTGCCGGACAGAACTGG
ATCTGAGGCCACAGGGCCTCGAGCTGTTCGAGAATACCAGCGCTCCTTACCAGCTGCAGACCTTCGTGCT
GCCTGCTACACCTCCTCAGCTGGTGTCTCCCAGAGTGCTGGAAGTGGATACCCAGGGCACAGTCGTGTGC
AGCCTGGATGGCCTGTTTCCTGTGTCTGAGGCCCAAGTGCATCTGGCCCTGGGAGATCAGAGACTGAACC
CCACAGTGACCTACGGCAACGACAGCTTTTCTGCCAAGGCCAGCGTGTCCGTGACAGCCGAAGATGAGGG
AACCCAGAGGCTGACCTGTGCCGTGATCCTGGGCAACCAGAGCCAAGAGACACTGCAGACCGTGACCATC
TACAGCTTCCCCGCTCCTAATGTGATCCTGACCAAGCCTGAGGTGTCCGAGGGCACCGAAGTGACAGTGA
AGTGCGAGGCCCATCCTCGGGCCAAAGTGACACTGAATGGCGTGCCAGCTCAGCCACTGGGACCTAGAGC
ACAGCTCCTGCTGAAAGCCACACCTGAGGACAACGGCAGAAGCTTCAGCTGCAGCGCCACACTGGAAGTC
GCCGGACAGCTGATCCACAAGAACCAGACCAGAGAACTGAGAGTGCTGTACGGCCCCAGACTGGACGAGA
GAGATTGCCCCGGAAATTGGACCTGGCCTGAGAACAGCCAGCAGACCCCTATGTGTCAGGCCTGGGGAAA
TCCTCTGCCTGAGCTGAAGTGCCTGAAGGACGGCACCTTTCCTCTGCCAATCGGCGAGTCTGTGACCGTG
ACAAGAGATCTGGAAGGCACCTACCTGTGCAGAGCCAGATCCACACAGGGCGAAGTGACCCGGAAAGTGA
CCGTCAATGTGCTGAGCCCCAGATACGAA
